Addgene plasmid #173903: pSBtet-RB-PE2
Purpose: SB-transposon with inducible expression of SpCas9 PE2
Depositing lab: Ronald Cohn. Depositing organization: Hospital for Sick Children.
Backbone
  Vector backbone: pSBtet-RB
  Backbone manufacturer: Kowarz Lab (Addgene Plasmid #60506)
  Backbone size w/o insert (bp): 2021
  Total vector size (bp): 8375
  Modifications to backbone: PE2 inserted between SfiI restriction sites
  Vector type: Mammalian Expression, CRISPR
  Selectable markers: Blasticidin
Growth in bacteria
  Bacterial resistance: Ampicillin, 100 μg/mL
  Growth temperature: 37°C
  Growth strain: DH5alpha
  Copy number: High Copy
Gene/Insert
  Gene/Insert name: PE2 (alt name: Cas9(H840A)-M-MLVrt(D200N, T306K, W313F, T330P, L603W))
  Species: Synthetic
  Insert size (bp): 6354
  Tag / fusion protein: SV40 NLS (N terminal on backbone); SV40 NLS (C terminal on backbone)
  Cloning method: Ligation Independent Cloning
  Sequencing primers: 5′ CCTGGAGCCAATTCCAACTCT; 3′ CACTGCATTCTTGTTGTGGTT
Resource information
  A portion of this plasmid was derived from a plasmid made by: PE2 insert was cloned from pCMV-PE2 (Addgene Plasmid #132775)
Terms and licenses: Academic/Nonprofit Terms; Industry Terms: Not Available to Industry
How to cite: pSBtet-RB-PE2 was a gift from Ronald Cohn (Addgene plasmid # 173903 ; http://n2t.net/addgene:173903 ; RRID:Addgene_173903)
