[The description below was written by a language model from this plasmid's Addgene catalogue record and pLannotate feature annotations shown in this document.]
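Description:
pSBtet-RB-PE2 is a Sleeping Beauty transposon plasmid for doxycycline-inducible expression of the prime editor PE2 in mammalian cells. It was built on the pSBtet-RB backbone by placing the PE2 coding sequence, taken from pCMV-PE2, between the SfiI sites. In bacteria it is maintained through a high-copy ColE1/pUC-type origin and selected with ampicillin via the β-lactamase gene.

The inducible unit consists of a tight TRE promoter (seven tet operators upstream of a minimal CMV promoter) driving PE2, followed by an SV40 polyadenylation signal. PE2 is a fusion of the Streptococcus pyogenes Cas9 H840A nickase to an engineered Moloney murine leukemia virus reverse transcriptase carrying the D200N, T306K, W313F, T330P and L603W substitutions, flanked by SV40 nuclear localisation signals. The annotation software detects this as two adjoining Cas9 segments and a gag-pol fragment. A second, constitutive cassette encodes dTomato, the reverse tetracycline transactivator rtTA3 and blasticidin S deaminase in series, ending in a bGH polyadenylation signal. This supplies a red fluorescent marker, the doxycycline-responsive activator that switches on the TRE promoter, and blasticidin selection. The promoter for this cassette and the elements linking its three reading frames are not annotated, nor are the transposon inverted repeats.

Co-delivered with a Sleeping Beauty transposase, such a construct is typically used to generate stable cell lines in which prime editor expression is controlled by doxycycline; a pegRNA would have to be supplied separately, as none is annotated here. The catalogue sizes (8,375 bp total, 2,021 bp backbone) disagree with the 12,506 nt sequenced record, which appears to be the fuller account of the plasmid.
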