Features (pLannotate 1.2.2; 17 found; start..end, strand, type, name):
    295..607     +  promoter       tight TRE promoter: Tet-responsive promoter PTight, consisting of seven tet operator sequences followed by the minimal CMV promoter
    743..2344    +  CDS            Cas9(N): N-terminal portion of Streptococcus pyogenes Cas9 (Zetsche et al., 2015)
   2345..4839    +  CDS            Cas9(C) (fragment): C-terminal portion of Streptococcus pyogenes Cas9 (Zetsche et al., 2015)
   4943..6974    +  CDS            gag-pol (fragment): Moloney murine leukemia virus Gag-Pol polyprotein; gag-pol; contains a read-through stop codon
   7115..7196    -  polyA_signal   SV40 poly(A) signal: SV40 polyadenylation signal
   7219..7287    -  CDS            large T antigen (fragment): large T antigen from SV40 (simian virus 40)
   7919..8620    +  CDS            dTomato: dTomato is a basic (constitutively fluorescent) orange fluorescent protein published in 2004, derived from Discosoma sp.. It is reported to be a somewhat slowly-maturing dimer with low acid sensitivity.
   8687..9384    +  CDS            rtTA3 (fragment): reverse tetracycline transactivator 3 activates expression from Tet-responsive promoters in the presence of doxycycline
   9314..9424    +  CDS            VP48: 3 tandem repeats of the minimal activation domain of herpes simplex virus VP16 (Cheng et al., 2013)
   9500..9889    +  CDS            bsd: BSD_ASPTE - Experimental evidence at protein level: Swiss-Prot protein existence level 1. Catalyzes the deamination of the cytosine moiety of the antibiotics blasticidin S, cytomycin and acetylblasticidin S. From Aspergillus terreus.
   9953..10177   +  polyA_signal   bGH poly(A) signal: bovine growth hormone polyadenylation signal
  10181..10202   +  promoter       SV40 promoter (fragment): SV40 enhancer and early promoter
  10674..11262   -  rep_origin     ori: high-copy-number ColE1/pMB1/pBR322/pUC origin of replication
  11433..12293   -  CDS            AmpR: β-lactamase; bla; confers resistance to ampicillin, carbenicillin, and related antibiotics
  12294..12398   -  promoter       AmpR promoter: bla
  12425..12475   +  misc_feature   bom (fragment): basis of mobility region from pBR322
  12476..12506   -  rep_origin     M13 ori (fragment): M13 bacteriophage origin of replication; arrow indicates direction of (+) strand synthesis
>Addgene plasmid #173903 | pSBtet-RB-PE2 | addgene full sequence | sequence record 346343 | Addgene NGS Result
GGATCCCTATACAGTTGAAGTCGGAAGTTTACATACACTTAAGTTGGAGTCATTAAAACTCGTTTTTCAA
CTACTCCACAAATTTCTTGTTAACAAACAATAGTTTTGGCAAGTCAGTTAGGACATCTACTTTGTGCATG
ACACAAGTCATTTTTCCAACAATTGTTTACAGACAGATTATTTCACTTATAATTCACTGTATCACAATTC
CAGTGGGTCAGAAGTTTACATACACTAAGTTCGACTCCTCTGCAGAATGCGGCGATGTTTCGGTAAGGGG
TCCGCTATCTAGACGAGTTTACTCCCTATCAGTGATAGAGAACGTATGTCGAGTTTACTCCCTATCAGTG
ATAGAGAACGATGTCGAGTTTACTCCCTATCAGTGATAGAGAACGTATGTCGAGTTTACTCCCTATCAGT
GATAGAGAACGTATGTCGAGTTTACTCCCTATCAGTGATAGAGAACGTATGTCGAGTTTATCCCTATCAG
TGATAGAGAACGTATGTCGAGTTTACTCCCTATCAGTGATAGAGAACGTATGTCGATTAGGCGTGTACGG
TGGGCGCCTATAAAAGCAGAGCTCGTTTAGTGAACCGTCAGATCGCCTGGAGCCAATTCCAACTCTTTTG
CCTTATACCTACTTTCCGTACCACTTCCTACCCTCGAAAGGCCTCTGAGGCCACCATGAAACGGACAGCC
GACGGAAGCGAGTTCGAGTCACCAAAGAAGAAGCGGAAAGTCGACAAGAAGTACAGCATCGGCCTGGACA
TCGGCACCAACTCTGTGGGCTGGGCCGTGATCACCGACGAGTACAAGGTGCCCAGCAAGAAATTCAAGGT
GCTGGGCAACACCGACCGGCACAGCATCAAGAAGAACCTGATCGGAGCCCTGCTGTTCGACAGCGGCGAA
ACAGCCGAGGCCACCCGGCTGAAGAGAACCGCCAGAAGAAGATACACCAGACGGAAGAACCGGATCTGCT
ATCTGCAAGAGATCTTCAGCAACGAGATGGCCAAGGTGGACGACAGCTTCTTCCACAGACTGGAAGAGTC
CTTCCTGGTGGAAGAGGATAAGAAGCACGAGCGGCACCCCATCTTCGGCAACATCGTGGACGAGGTGGCC
TACCACGAGAAGTACCCCACCATCTACCACCTGAGAAAGAAACTGGTGGACAGCACCGACAAGGCCGACC
TGCGGCTGATCTATCTGGCCCTGGCCCACATGATCAAGTTCCGGGGCCACTTCCTGATCGAGGGCGACCT
GAACCCCGACAACAGCGACGTGGACAAGCTGTTCATCCAGCTGGTGCAGACCTACAACCAGCTGTTCGAG
GAAAACCCCATCAACGCCAGCGGCGTGGACGCCAAGGCCATCCTGTCTGCCAGACTGAGCAAGAGCAGAC
GGCTGGAAAATCTGATCGCCCAGCTGCCCGGCGAGAAGAAGAATGGCCTGTTCGGAAACCTGATTGCCCT
GAGCCTGGGCCTGACCCCCAACTTCAAGAGCAACTTCGACCTGGCCGAGGATGCCAAACTGCAGCTGAGC
AAGGACACCTACGACGACGACCTGGACAACCTGCTGGCCCAGATCGGCGACCAGTACGCCGACCTGTTTC
TGGCCGCCAAGAACCTGTCCGACGCCATCCTGCTGAGCGACATCCTGAGAGTGAACACCGAGATCACCAA
GGCCCCCCTGAGCGCCTCTATGATCAAGAGATACGACGAGCACCACCAGGACCTGACCCTGCTGAAAGCT
CTCGTGCGGCAGCAGCTGCCTGAGAAGTACAAAGAGATTTTCTTCGACCAGAGCAAGAACGGCTACGCCG
GCTACATTGACGGCGGAGCCAGCCAGGAAGAGTTCTACAAGTTCATCAAGCCCATCCTGGAAAAGATGGA
CGGCACCGAGGAACTGCTCGTGAAGCTGAACAGAGAGGACCTGCTGCGGAAGCAGCGGACCTTCGACAAC
GGCAGCATCCCCCACCAGATCCACCTGGGAGAGCTGCACGCCATTCTGCGGCGGCAGGAAGATTTTTACC
CATTCCTGAAGGACAACCGGGAAAAGATCGAGAAGATCCTGACCTTCCGCATCCCCTACTACGTGGGCCC
TCTGGCCAGGGGAAACAGCAGATTCGCCTGGATGACCAGAAAGAGCGAGGAAACCATCACCCCCTGGAAC
TTCGAGGAAGTGGTGGACAAGGGCGCTTCCGCCCAGAGCTTCATCGAGCGGATGACCAACTTCGATAAGA
ACCTGCCCAACGAGAAGGTGCTGCCCAAGCACAGCCTGCTGTACGAGTACTTCACCGTGTATAACGAGCT
GACCAAAGTGAAATACGTGACCGAGGGAATGAGAAAGCCCGCCTTCCTGAGCGGCGAGCAGAAAAAGGCC
ATCGTGGACCTGCTGTTCAAGACCAACCGGAAAGTGACCGTGAAGCAGCTGAAAGAGGACTACTTCAAGA
AAATCGAGTGCTTCGACTCCGTGGAAATCTCCGGCGTGGAAGATCGGTTCAACGCCTCCCTGGGCACATA
CCACGATCTGCTGAAAATTATCAAGGACAAGGACTTCCTGGACAATGAGGAAAACGAGGACATTCTGGAA
GATATCGTGCTGACCCTGACACTGTTTGAGGACAGAGAGATGATCGAGGAACGGCTGAAAACCTATGCCC
ACCTGTTCGACGACAAAGTGATGAAGCAGCTGAAGCGGCGGAGATACACCGGCTGGGGCAGGCTGAGCCG
GAAGCTGATCAACGGCATCCGGGACAAGCAGTCCGGCAAGACAATCCTGGATTTCCTGAAGTCCGACGGC
TTCGCCAACAGAAACTTCATGCAGCTGATCCACGACGACAGCCTGACCTTTAAAGAGGACATCCAGAAAG
CCCAGGTGTCCGGCCAGGGCGATAGCCTGCACGAGCACATTGCCAATCTGGCCGGCAGCCCCGCCATTAA
GAAGGGCATCCTGCAGACAGTGAAGGTGGTGGACGAGCTCGTGAAAGTGATGGGCCGGCACAAGCCCGAG
AACATCGTGATCGAAATGGCCAGAGAGAACCAGACCACCCAGAAGGGACAGAAGAACAGCCGCGAGAGAA
TGAAGCGGATCGAAGAGGGCATCAAAGAGCTGGGCAGCCAGATCCTGAAAGAACACCCCGTGGAAAACAC
CCAGCTGCAGAACGAGAAGCTGTACCTGTACTACCTGCAGAATGGGCGGGATATGTACGTGGACCAGGAA
CTGGACATCAACCGGCTGTCCGACTACGATGTGGACGCTATCGTGCCTCAGAGCTTTCTGAAGGACGACT
CCATCGACAACAAGGTGCTGACCAGAAGCGACAAGAACCGGGGCAAGAGCGACAACGTGCCCTCCGAAGA
GGTCGTGAAGAAGATGAAGAACTACTGGCGGCAGCTGCTGAACGCCAAGCTGATTACCCAGAGAAAGTTC
GACAATCTGACCAAGGCCGAGAGAGGCGGCCTGAGCGAACTGGATAAGGCCGGCTTCATCAAGAGACAGC
TGGTGGAAACCCGGCAGATCACAAAGCACGTGGCACAGATCCTGGACTCCCGGATGAACACTAAGTACGA
CGAGAATGACAAGCTGATCCGGGAAGTGAAAGTGATCACCCTGAAGTCCAAGCTGGTGTCCGATTTCCGG
AAGGATTTCCAGTTTTACAAAGTGCGCGAGATCAACAACTACCACCACGCCCACGACGCCTACCTGAACG
CCGTCGTGGGAACCGCCCTGATCAAAAAGTACCCTAAGCTGGAAAGCGAGTTCGTGTACGGCGACTACAA
GGTGTACGACGTGCGGAAGATGATCGCCAAGAGCGAGCAGGAAATCGGCAAGGCTACCGCCAAGTACTTC
TTCTACAGCAACATCATGAACTTTTTCAAGACCGAGATTACCCTGGCCAACGGCGAGATCCGGAAGCGGC
CTCTGATCGAGACAAACGGCGAAACCGGGGAGATCGTGTGGGATAAGGGCCGGGATTTTGCCACCGTGCG
GAAAGTGCTGAGCATGCCCCAAGTGAATATCGTGAAAAAGACCGAGGTGCAGACAGGCGGCTTCAGCAAA
GAGTCTATCCTGCCCAAGAGGAACAGCGATAAGCTGATCGCCAGAAAGAAGGACTGGGACCCTAAGAAGT
ACGGCGGCTTCGACAGCCCCACCGTGGCCTATTCTGTGCTGGTGGTGGCCAAAGTGGAAAAGGGCAAGTC
CAAGAAACTGAAGAGTGTGAAAGAGCTGCTGGGGATCACCATCATGGAAAGAAGCAGCTTCGAGAAGAAT
CCCATCGACTTTCTGGAAGCCAAGGGCTACAAAGAAGTGAAAAAGGACCTGATCATCAAGCTGCCTAAGT
ACTCCCTGTTCGAGCTGGAAAACGGCCGGAAGAGAATGCTGGCCTCTGCCGGCGAACTGCAGAAGGGAAA
CGAACTGGCCCTGCCCTCCAAATATGTGAACTTCCTGTACCTGGCCAGCCACTATGAGAAGCTGAAGGGC
TCCCCCGAGGATAATGAGCAGAAACAGCTGTTTGTGGAACAGCACAAGCACTACCTGGACGAGATCATCG
AGCAGATCAGCGAGTTCTCCAAGAGAGTGATCCTGGCCGACGCTAATCTGGACAAAGTGCTGTCCGCCTA
CAACAAGCACCGGGATAAGCCCATCAGAGAGCAGGCCGAGAATATCATCCACCTGTTTACCCTGACCAAT
CTGGGAGCCCCTGCCGCCTTCAAGTACTTTGACACCACCATCGACCGGAAGAGGTACACCAGCACCAAAG
AGGTGCTGGACGCCACCCTGATCCACCAGAGCATCACCGGCCTGTACGAGACACGGATCGACCTGTCTCA
GCTGGGAGGTGACTCTGGAGGATCTAGCGGAGGATCCTCTGGCAGCGAGACACCAGGAACAAGCGAGTCA
GCAACACCAGAGAGCAGTGGCGGCAGCAGCGGCGGCAGCAGCACCCTAAATATAGAAGATGAGTATCGGC
TACATGAGACCTCAAAAGAGCCAGATGTTTCTCTAGGGTCCACATGGCTGTCTGATTTTCCTCAGGCCTG
GGCGGAAACCGGGGGCATGGGACTGGCAGTTCGCCAAGCTCCTCTGATCATACCTCTGAAAGCAACCTCT
ACCCCCGTGTCCATAAAACAATACCCCATGTCACAAGAAGCCAGACTGGGGATCAAGCCCCACATACAGA
GACTGTTGGACCAGGGAATACTGGTACCCTGCCAGTCCCCCTGGAACACGCCCCTGCTACCCGTTAAGAA
ACCAGGGACTAATGATTATAGGCCTGTCCAGGATCTGAGAGAAGTCAACAAGCGGGTGGAAGACATCCAC
CCCACCGTGCCCAACCCTTACAACCTCTTGAGCGGGCTCCCACCGTCCCACCAGTGGTACACTGTGCTTG
ATTTAAAGGATGCCTTTTTCTGCCTGAGACTCCACCCCACCAGTCAGCCTCTCTTCGCCTTTGAGTGGAG
AGATCCAGAGATGGGAATCTCAGGACAATTGACCTGGACCAGACTCCCACAGGGTTTCAAAAACAGTCCC
ACCCTGTTTAATGAGGCACTGCACAGAGACCTAGCAGACTTCCGGATCCAGCACCCAGACTTGATCCTGC
TACAGTACGTGGATGACTTACTGCTGGCCGCCACTTCTGAGCTAGACTGCCAACAAGGTACTCGGGCCCT
GTTACAAACCCTAGGGAACCTCGGGTATCGGGCCTCGGCCAAGAAAGCCCAAATTTGCCAGAAACAGGTC
AAGTATCTGGGGTATCTTCTAAAAGAGGGTCAGAGATGGCTGACTGAGGCCAGAAAAGAGACTGTGATGG
GGCAGCCTACTCCGAAGACCCCTCGACAACTAAGGGAGTTCCTAGGGAAGGCAGGCTTCTGTCGCCTCTT
CATCCCTGGGTTTGCAGAAATGGCAGCCCCCCTGTACCCTCTCACCAAACCGGGGACTCTGTTTAATTGG
GGCCCAGACCAACAAAAGGCCTATCAAGAAATCAAGCAAGCTCTTCTAACTGCCCCAGCCCTGGGGTTGC
CAGATTTGACTAAGCCCTTTGAACTCTTTGTCGACGAGAAGCAGGGCTACGCCAAAGGTGTCCTAACGCA
AAAACTGGGACCTTGGCGTCGGCCGGTGGCCTACCTGTCCAAAAAGCTAGACCCAGTAGCAGCTGGGTGG
CCCCCTTGCCTACGGATGGTAGCAGCCATTGCCGTACTGACAAAGGATGCAGGCAAGCTAACCATGGGAC
AGCCACTAGTCATTCTGGCCCCCCATGCAGTAGAGGCACTAGTCAAACAACCCCCCGACCGCTGGCTTTC
CAACGCCCGGATGACTCACTATCAGGCCTTGCTTTTGGACACGGACCGGGTCCAGTTCGGACCGGTGGTA
GCCCTGAACCCGGCTACGCTGCTCCCACTGCCTGAGGAAGGGCTGCAACACAACTGCCTTGATATCCTGG
CCGAAGCCCACGGAACCCGACCCGACCTAACGGACCAGCCGCTCCCAGACGCCGACCACACCTGGTACAC
GGATGGAAGCAGTCTCTTACAAGAGGGACAGCGTAAGGCGGGAGCTGCGGTGACCACCGAGACCGAGGTA
ATCTGGGCTAAAGCCCTGCCAGCCGGGACATCCGCTCAGCGGGCTGAACTGATAGCACTCACCCAGGCCC
TAAAGATGGCAGAAGGTAAGAAGCTAAATGTTTATACTGATAGCCGTTATGCTTTTGCTACTGCCCATAT
CCATGGAGAAATATACAGAAGGCGTGGGTGGCTCACATCAGAAGGCAAAGAGATCAAAAATAAAGACGAG
ATCTTGGCCCTACTAAAAGCCCTCTTTCTGCCCAAAAGACTTAGCATAATCCATTGTCCAGGACATCAAA
AGGGACACAGCGCCGAGGCTAGAGGCAACCGGATGGCTGACCAAGCGGCCCGAAAGGCAGCCATCACAGA
GACTCCAGACACCTCTACCCTCCTCATAGAAAATTCATCACCCTCTGGCGGCTCAAAAAGAACCGCCGAC
GGCAGCGAATTCGAGCCCAAGAAGAAGAGGAAAGTCTAAGGCCTGTCAGGCCAAGCTTCCATCGATAGAC
ATGATAAGATACATTGATGAGTTTGGACAAACCACAACAAGAATGCAGTGAAAAAAATGCTTTATTTGTG
AAATTTGTGATGCTATTGCTTTATTTGTAACCATTATAAGCTGCAATAAACAAGTTAACAACAACAATTG
CATTCATTTTATGTTTCAGGTTCAGGGGGAGATGTGGGAGGTTTTTTAAAGCAAGTAAAACCTCTACAAA
TGTGGTACCTAGGCGAGACCCTGTCTCACAAAATAAAGTAAGCCCGGACTGAGTGCGGAAAGGCGGGCCT
GGCGGGTCTGGTCTCCCCATGCGGGCCACCAGAGGCCCTGCAGCCTTCAGTCGCTTGAAGGGGTAATGGC
GCTTCCACTCACAAACATGGCGGACAGAGCGTGTGAACGAGATGAACAGCCCCTCAAAAATATGGCCGCC
GAGGCTGGACGGCCGTGCCCCAGCAGCACCGCCTCCGCGCCCCACGTGATCTCTCGCCGGGCACAGCGCT
GACCGCGGAGGTCCAACCGGAAGAATGTCCGGATTGGACATTCGGAAGAGGGCCCGCCTTCCCTGGGGAA
TCTCTGCGCACGCGCAGAACGCTTCGACCAATGAAAACACAGGAAGCCGTCCGCGCAACCGCGTTGCGTC
ACTTCTGCCGCCCCTGTTTCAAGGTATATAGCCGTAGACGGAACTTCGCCTTTCTCTCGGCCTTAGCGCC
ATTTTTTTGGGTGAGTGTTTTTTGGTTCCTGCGTTGGGATTCCGTGTACAATCCATAGACATCTGACCTC
GGCACTTAGCATCATCACAGCAAACTAACTGTAGCCTTTCTCTCTTTCCCTGTAGAAACCTCTGCACCTG
AGGCCACCATGTTGAGCAAGGGCGAGGAGGTCATCAAAGAGTTCATGCGCTTCAAGGTGCGCATGGAGGG
CTCCATGAACGGCCATGAGTTCGAGATCGAGGGCGAGGGCGAGGGCCGCCCCTACGAGGGCACCCAGACC
GCCAAGCTGAAGGTGACCAAGGGCGGCCCCCTGCCCTTCGCCTGGGACATCCTGTCCCCCCAGTTCATGT
ACGGCTCCAAGGCGTACGTGAAGCACCCCGCCGACATCCCCGATTACAAGAAGCTGTCCTTCCCCGAGGG
CTTCAAGTGGGAGCGCGTGATGAACTTCGAGGACGGCGGTCTGGTGACCGTGACCCAGGACTCCTCCCTG
CAGGACGGCACGCTGATCTACAAGGTGAAGATGCGCGGCACCAACTTCCCCCCCGACGGCCCCGTAATGC
AGAAGAAGACAATGGGCTGGGAGGCCTCCACCGAGCGCCTGTACCCCCGCGACGGCGTGCTGAAGGGCGA
GATCCACCAGGCCCTGAAGCTGAAGGACGGCGGCCACTACCTGGTGGAGTTCAAGACCATCTACATGGCC
AAGAAGCCCGTGCAACTGCCCGGCTACTACTACGTGGACACCAAGCTGGACATCACCTCCCACAACGAGG
ACTACACCATCGTGGAACAGTACGAGCGCTCCGAGGGCCGCCACCACCTGTTCCTGTACGGCATGGACGA
GCTGTACAAGGGCAGTGGAGCTACTAACTTCAGCCTGCTGAAGCAGGCTGGTGACGTCGAGGAGAATCCT
GGCCCCATGTCTAGACTGGACAAGAGCAAAGTCATAAACGGCGCTCTGGAATTACTCAATGGAGTCGGTA
TCGAAGGCCTGACGACAAGGAAACTCGCTCAAAAGCTGGGAGTTGAGCAGCCTACCCTGTACTGGCACGT
GAAGAACAAGCGGGCCCTGCTCGATGCCCTGCCAATCGAGATGCTGGACAGGCATCATACCCACTTCTGC
CCCCTGGAAGGCGAGTCATGGCAAGACTTTCTGCGGAACAACGCCAAGTCATTCCGCTGTGCTCTCCTCT
CACATCGCGACGGGGCTAAAGTGCATCTCGGCACCCGCCCAACAGAGAAACAGTACGAAACCCTGGAAAA
TCAGCTCGCGTTCCTGTGTCAGCAAGGCTTCTCCCTGGAGAACGCACTGTACGCTCTGTCCGCCGTGGGC
CACTTTACACTGGGCTGCGTATTGGAGGAACAGGAGCATCAAGTAGCAAAAGAGGAAAGAGAGACACCTA
CCACCGATTCTATGCCCCCACTTCTGAGACAAGCAATTGAGCTGTTCGACCGGCAGGGAGCCGAACCTGC
CTTCCTTTTCGGCCTGGAACTAATCATATGTGGCCTGGAGAAACAGCTAAAGTGCGAAAGCGGCGGGCCG
GCCGACGCCCTTGACGATTTTGACTTAGACATGCTCCCAGCCGATGCCCTTGACGACTTTGACCTTGATA
TGCTGCCTGCTGACGCTCTTGACGATTTTGACCTTGACATGCTCCCCGGGTCCGGCGCTACTAACTTCAG
CCTGCTGAAGCAGGCTGGTGACGTCGAGGAGAATCCTGGTCCCATGGCCATGCCTTTGTCTCAAGAAGAA
TCCACCCTCATTGAAAGAGCAACGGCTACAATCAACAGCATCCCCATCTCTGAAGACTACAGCGTCGCCA
GCGCAGCTCTCTCTAGCGACGGCCGCATCTTCACTGGTGTCAATGTATATCATTTTACTGGGGGACCTTG
TGCAGAACTCGTGGTGCTGGGCACTGCTGCTGCTGCGGCAGCTGGCAACCTGACTTGTATCGTCGCGATC
GGAAATGAGAACAGGGGCATCTTGAGCCCCTGCGGACGGTGCCGACAGGTGCTTCTCGATCTGCATCCTG
GGATCAAAGCCATAGTGAAGGACAGTGATGGACAGCCGACGGCAGTTGGGATTCGTGAATTGCTGCCCTC
TGGTTATGTGTGGGAGGGCTAATTCGAAGGCCTGTCGTGAAGCTTGGGGATCAATTCTCTAGAGCTCGCT
GATCAGCCTCGACTGTGCCTTCTAGTTGCCAGCCATCTGTTGTTTGCCCCTCCCCCGTGCCTTCCTTGAC
CCTGGAAGGTGCCACTCCCACTGTCCTTTCCTAATAAAATGAGGAAATTGCATCGCATTGTCTGAGTAGG
TGTCATTCTATTCTGGGGGGTGGGGTGGGGCAGGACAGCAAGGGGGAGGATTGGGAAGACAATAGCAGGC
ATGCTGGGGATGCGGTGGGCTCTATGGCTTCTGAGGCGGAAAGAACCAGCTGGGCCTACTAGCTACTCGG
GACCCCTTACCGAAACATCGCCGCATTCTGCAGAGGAGTCGAGTGTATGTAAACTTCTGACCCACTGGGA
ATGTGATGAAAGAAATAAAAGCTGAAATGAATCATTCTCTCTACTATTATTCTGATATTTCACATTCTTA
AAATAAAGTGGTGATCCTAACTGACCTAAGACAGGGAATTTTTACTAGGATTAAATGTCAGGAATTGTGA
AAAAGTGAGTTTAAATGTATTTGGCTAAGGTGTATGTAAACTTCCGACTTCAACTGTATAGGGATCCGCT
TCCTCGCTCACTGACTCGCTGCGCTCGGTCGTTCGGCTGCGGCGAGCGGTATCAGCTCACTCAAAGGCGG
TAATACGGTTATCCACAGAATCAGGGGATAACGCAGGAAAGAACATGTGAGCAAAAGGCCAGCAAAAGGC
CAGGAACCGTAAAAAGGCCGCGTTGCTGGCGTTTTTCCATAGGCTCCGCCCCCCTGACGAGCATCACAAA
AATCGACGCTCAAGTCAGAGGTGGCGAAACCCGACAGGACTATAAAGATACCAGGCGTTTCCCCCTGGAA
GCTCCCTCGTGCGCTCTCCTGTTCCGACCCTGCCGCTTACCGGATACCTGTCCGCCTTTCTCCCTTCGGG
AAGCGTGGCGCTTTCTCATAGCTCACGCTGTAGGTATCTCAGTTCGGTGTAGGTCGTTCGCTCCAAGCTG
GGCTGTGTGCACGAACCCCCCGTTCAGCCCGACCGCTGCGCCTTATCCGGTAACTATCGTCTTGAGTCCA
ACCCGGTAAGACACGACTTATCGCCACTGGCAGCAGCCACTGGTAACAGGATTAGCAGAGCGAGGTATGT
AGGCGGTGCTACAGAGTTCTTGAAGTGGTGGCCTAACTACGGCTACACTAGAAGAACAGTATTTGGTATC
TGCGCTCTGCTGAAGCCAGTTACCTTCGGAAAAAGAGTTGGTAGCTCTTGATCCGGCAAACAAACCACCG
CTGGTAGCGGTGGTTTTTTTGTTTGCAAGCAGCAGATTACGCGCAGAAAAAAAGGATCTCAAGAAGATCC
TTTGATCTTTTCTACGGGGTCTGACGCTCAGTGGAACGAAAACTCACGTTAAGGGATTTTGGTCATGAGA
TTATCAAAAAGGATCTTCACCTAGATCCTTTTAAATTAAAAATGAAGTTTTAAATCAATCTAAAGTATAT
ATGAGTAAACTTGGTCTGACAGTTACCAATGCTTAATCAGTGAGGCACCTATCTCAGCGATCTGTCTATT
TCGTTCATCCATAGTTGCCTGACTCCCCGTCGTGTAGATAACTACGATACGGGAGGGCTTACCATCTGGC
CCCAGTGCTGCAATGATACCGCGAGACCCACGCTCACCGGCTCCAGATTTATCAGCAATAAACCAGCCAG
CCGGAAGGGCCGAGCGCAGAAGTGGTCCTGCAACTTTATCCGCCTCCATCCAGTCTATTAATTGTTGCCG
GGAAGCTAGAGTAAGTAGTTCGCCAGTTAATAGTTTGCGCAACGTTGTTGCCATTGCTACAGGCATCGTG
GTGTCACGCTCGTCGTTTGGTATGGCTTCATTCAGCTCCGGTTCCCAACGATCAAGGCGAGTTACATGAT
CCCCCATGTTGTGCAAAAAAGCGGTTAGCTCCTTCGGTCCTCCGATCGTTGTCAGAAGTAAGTTGGCCGC
AGTGTTATCACTCATGGTTATGGCAGCACTGCATAATTCTCTTACTGTCATGCCATCCGTAAGATGCTTT
TCTGTGACTGGTGAGTACTCAACCAAGTCATTCTGAGAATAGTGTATGCGGCGACCGAGTTGCTCTTGCC
CGGCGTCAATACGGGATAATACCGCGCCACATAGCAGAACTTTAAAAGTGCTCATCATTGGAAAACGTTC
TTCGGGGCGAAAACTCTCAAGGATCTTACCGCTGTTGAGATCCAGTTCGATGTAACCCACTCGTGCACCC
AACTGATCTTCAGCATCTTTTACTTTCACCAGCGTTTCTGGGTGAGCAAAAACAGGAAGGCAAAATGCCG
CAAAAAAGGGAATAAGGGCGACACGGAAATGTTGAATACTCATACTCTTCCTTTTTCAATATTATTGAAG
CATTTATCAGGGTTATTGTCTCATGAGCGGATACATATTTGAATGTATTTAGAAAAATAAACAAATAGGG
GTTCCGCGCACATTTCCCCGAAAAGTGCCACCTGATGCGGTGTGAAATACCGCACAGATGCGTAAGGAGA
AAATACCGCATCAGGAAATTGTAAGCGTTAATATTTTGTTAAAATT
